>Addgene plasmid #159279 | HA-EcPPK1 | addgene full sequence | sequence record 311568 | Addgene NGS Result
GACGGATCGGGAGATCTCCCGATCCCCTATGGTGCACTCTCAGTACAATCTGCTCTGATGCCGCATAGTT
AAGCCAGTATCTGCTCCCTGCTTGTGTGTTGGAGGTCGCTGAGTAGTGCGCGAGCAAAATTTAAGCTACA
ACAAGGCAAGGCTTGACCGACAATTGCATGAAGAATCTGCTTAGGGTTAGGCGTTTTGCGCTGCTTCGCG
ATGTACGGGCCAGATATACGCGTTGACATTGATTATTGACTAGTTATTAATAGTAATCAATTACGGGGTC
ATTAGTTCATAGCCCATATATGGAGTTCCGCGTTACATAACTTACGGTAAATGGCCCGCCTGGCTGACCG
CCCAACGACCCCCGCCCATTGACGTCAATAATGACGTATGTTCCCATAGTAACGCCAATAGGGACTTTCC
ATTGACGTCAATGGGTGGAGTATTTACGGTAAACTGCCCACTTGGCAGTACATCAAGTGTATCATATGCC
AAGTACGCCCCCTATTGACGTCAATGACGGTAAATGGCCCGCCTGGCATTATGCCCAGTACATGACCTTA
TGGGACTTTCCTACTTGGCAGTACATCTACGTATTAGTCATCGCTATTACCATGGTGATGCGGTTTTGGC
AGTACATCAATGGGCGTGGATAGCGGTTTGACTCACGGGGATTTCCAAGTCTCCACCCCATTGACGTCAA
TGGGAGTTTGTTTTGGCACCAAAATCAACGGGACTTTCCAAAATGTCGTAACAACTCCGCCCCATTGACG
CAAATGGGCGGTAGGCGTGTACGGTGGGAGGTCTATATAAGCAGAGCTCTCTGGCTAACTAGAGAACCCA
CTGCTTACTGGCTTATCGAAATTAATACGACTCACTATAGGGAGACCCAAGCTGGCTAGCGTTTAAACGG
GCCCTCTAGACTCGAGCGGCCGCCACTGTGCTGGATATCTGCAGAATTCCACCACACTGGACTAGTGATG
TACCCATACGATGTTCCAGATTACGCTGGGGGGATGGGTCAGGAAAAGCTATACATCGAAAAAGAGCTCA
GTTGGTTATCGTTCAATGAACGCGTGCTTCAGGAAGCGGCGGACAAATCTAACCCGCTGATTGAAAGGAT
GCGTTTCCTGGGGATCTATTCCAATAACCTTGATGAGTTCTATAAAGTCCGCTTCGCTGAACTGAAGCGA
CGCATCATTATTAGCGAAGAACAAGGCTCCAACTCTCATTCCCGCCATTTACTGGGCAAAATTCAGTCCC
GGGTGCTGAAAGCCGATCAGGAATTCGACGGCCTCTACAACGAGCTATTGCTGGAGATGGCGCGCAACCA
GATCTTCCTGATTAATGAACGCCAGCTCTCCGTCAATCAACAAAACTGGCTGCGTCATTATTTTAAGCAG
TATCTGCGTCAGCACATTACGCCGATTTTAATCAATCCTGACACTGACTTAGTGCAGTTCCTGAAAGATG
ATTACACCTATCTGGCGGTGGAAATTATCCGTGGCGATACCATCCGTTACGCGCTGCTGGAGATCCCATC
AGATAAAGTGCCGCGCTTTGTGAATTTACCGCCAGAAGCGCCGCGTCGACGCAAGCCGATGATTCTTCTG
GATAACATTCTGCGTTACTGCCTTGATGATATTTTCAAAGGCTTCTTTGATTATGACGCGCTGAATGCCT
ATTCAATGAAGATGACCCGCGATGCCGAATACGATTTAGTGCATGAGATGGAAGCCAGCCTGATGGAGTT
GATGTCTTCCAGTCTCAAGCAGCGTTTAACTGCTGAGCCGGTGCGTTTTGTTTATCAGCGCGATATGCCC
AATGCGCTGGTTGAAGTGTTACGCGAAAAACTGACTATTTCCCGCTACGACTCCATCGTCCCCGGCGGTC
GTTATCATAATTTTAAAGACTTTATTAATTTCCCCAATGTCGGCAAAGCCAATCTGGTGAACAAACCACT
GCCGCGTTTACGCCATATTTGGTTTGATAAAGCCCAGTTCCGCAATGGTTTTGATGCCATTCGCGAACGC
GATGTGTTGCTCTATTATCCTTATCACACCTTTGAGCATGTGCTGGAACTGCTGCGTCAGGCTTCGTTCG
ACCCGAGCGTACTGGCGATTAAAATTAACATTTACCGCGTGGCGAAAGATTCACGCATCATCGACTCGAT
GATCCACGCCGCACATAACGGTAAGAAAGTCACCGTGGTGGTTGAGTTACAGGCGCGTTTCGACGAAGAA
GCCAACATTCACTGGGCGAAGCGCCTGACCGAAGCAGGCGTGCACGTTATCTTCTCTGCGCCGGGGCTGA
AAATTCACGCCAAACTGTTCCTGATTTCACGTAAAGAAAACGGTGAAGTGGTGCGTTATGCACACATCGG
GACCGGGAACTTTAACGAAAAAACCGCGCGTCTTTATACTGACTATTCGTTGCTGACCGCCGATGCGCGC
ATCACCAACGAAGTACGGCGGGTATTTAACTTTATTGAAAACCCATACCGTCCGGTGACATTTGATTATT
TAATGGTATCGCCGCAAAACTCCCGCCGCCTATTGTATGAAATGGTGGACCGCGAGATCGCCAACGCGCA
GCAAGGGCTGCCCAGTGGTATCACCCTGAAGCTAAATAACCTTGTCGATAAAGGCCTGGTTGATCGTCTG
TATGCGGCCTCCAGCTCCGGCGTACCGGTTAATCTGCTGGTTCGCGGAATGTGTTCGCTGATCCCCAATC
TGGAAGGCATTAGCGACAACATTCGTGCCATCAGTATTGTTGACCGTTACCTTGAACATGACCGGGTTTA
TATTTTTGAAAATGGCGGCGATAAAAAGGTCTACCTTTCTTCCGCCGACTGGATGACGCGCAATATTGAT
TATCGTATTGAAGTGGCGACGCCGCTGCTCGATCCGCGCCTGAAGCAGCGGGTACTGGACATCATTGACA
TATTGTTCAGCGATACGGTCAAAGCACGTTATATCGATAAAGAACTCAGTAATCGCTACGTTCCCCGCGG
CAATCGCCGCAAAGTACGGGCGCAGTTGGCGATTTATGACTACATCAAATCACTCGAACAACCTGAATAA
TAAGTTTAAACCGCTGATCAGCCTCGACTGTGCCTTCTAGTTGCCAGCCATCTGTTGTTTGCCCCTCCCC
CGTGCCTTCCTTGACCCTGGAAGGTGCCACTCCCACTGTCCTTTCCTAATAAAATGAGGAAATTGCATCG
CATTGTCTGAGTAGGTGTCATTCTATTCTGGGGGGTGGGGTGGGGCAGGACAGCAAGGGGGAGGATTGGG
AAGACAATAGCAGGCATGCTGGGGATGCGGTGGGCTCTATGGCTTCTGAGGCGGAAAGAACCAGCTGGGG
CTCTAGGGGGTATCCCC
[124 nt withheld, positions 3378-3501]
C
[91 nt withheld, positions 3503-3593]
A
[49 nt withheld, positions 3595-3643]
CCTTTGACGTTGGAGTCCACGTTCTTT
[37 nt withheld, positions 3671-3707]
ACCCTATCTCGGTCTATTCTTTTGATTTATAAGGGATTTTGCCGATTTCGGCCTATTGGTTAAAAAATGA
GCTGATTTAACAAAAATTTAACGCGAATTAATTCTGTGGAATGTGTGTCAGTTAGGGTGTGGAAAGTCCC
CAGGCTCCCCAGCAGGCAGAAGTATGCAAAGCATGCATCTCAATTAGTCAGCAACCAGGTGTGGAAAGTC
CCCAGGCTCCCCAGCAGGCAGAAGTATGCAAAGCATGCATCTCAATTAGTCAGCAACCATAGTCCCGCCC
CTAACTCCGCCCATCCCGCCCCTAACTCCGCCCAGTTCCGCCCATTCTCCGCCCCATGGCTGACTAATTT
TTTTTATTTATGCAGAGGCCGAGGCCGCCTCTGCCTCTGAGCTATTCCAGAAGTAGTGAGGAGGCTTTTT
TGGAGGCCTAGGCTTTTGCAAAAAGCTCCCGGGAGCTTGTATATCCATTTTCGGATCTGATCAGCACGTG
TTGACAATTAATCATCGGCATAGTATATCGGCATAGTATAATACGACAAGGTGAGGAACTAAACCATGGC
CAAGTTGACCAGTGCCGTTCCGGTGCTCACCGCGCGCGACGTCGCCGGAGCGGTCGAGTTCTGGACCGAC
CGGCTCGGGTTCTCCCGGGACTTCGTGGAGGACGACTTCGCCGGTGTGGTCCGGGACGACGTGACCCTGT
TCATCAGCGCGGTCCAGGACCAGGTGGTGCCGGACAACACCCTGGCCTGGGTGTGGGTGCGCGGCCTGGA
CGAGCTGTACGCCGAGTGGTCGGAGGTCGTGTCCACGAACTTCCGGGACGCCTCCGGGCCGGCCATGACC
GAGATCGGCGAGCAGCCGTGGGGGCGGGAGTTCGCCCTGCGCGACCCGGCCGGCAACTGCGTGCACTTCG
TGGCCGAGGAGCAGGACTGACACGTGCTACGAGATTTCGATTCCACCGCCGCCTTCTATGAAAGGTTGGG
CTTCGGAATCGTTTTCCGGGACGCCGGCTGGATGATCCTCCAGCGCGGGGATCTCATGCTGGAGTTCTTC
GCCCACCCCAACTTGTTTATTGCAGCTTATAATGGTTACAAATAAAGCAATAGCATCACAAATTTCACAA
ATAAAGCATTTTTTTCACTGCATTCTAGTTGTGGTTTGTCCAAACTCATCAATGTATCTTATCATGTCTG
TATACCGTCGACCTCTAGCTAGAGCTTGGCGTAATCATGGTCATAGCTGTTTCCTGTGTGAAATTGTTAT
CCGCTCACAATTCCACACAACATACGAGCCGGAAGCATAAAGTGTAAAGCCTGGGGTGCCTAATGAGTGA
GCTAACTCACATTAATTGCGTTGCGCTCACTGCCCGCTTTCCAGTCGGGAAACCTGTCGTGCCAGCTGCA
TTAATGAATCGGCCAACGCGCGGGGAGAGGCGGTTTGCGTATTGGGCGCTCTTCCGCTTCCTCGCTCACT
GACTCGCTGCGCTCGGTCGTTCGGCTGCGGCGAGCGGTATCAGCTCACTCAAAGGCGGTAATACGGTTAT
CCACAGAATCAGGGGATAACGCAGGAAAGAACATGTGAGCAAAAGGCCAGCAAAAGGCCAGGAACCGTAA
AAAGGCCGCGTTGCTGGCGTTTTTCCATAGGCTCCGCCCCCCTGACGAGCATCACAAAAATCGACGCTCA
AGTCAGAGGTGGCGAAACCCGACAGGACTATAAAGATACCAGGCGTTTCCCCCTGGAAGCTCCCTCGTGC
GCTCTCCTGTTCCGACCCTGCCGCTTACCGGATACCTGTCCGCCTTTCTCCCTTCGGGAAGCGTGGCGCT
TTCTCATAGCTCACGCTGTAGGTATCTCAGTTCGGTGTAGGTCGTTCGCTCCAAGCTGGGCTGTGTGCAC
GAACCCCCCGTTCAGCCCGACCGCTGCGCCTTATCCGGTAACTATCGTCTTGAGTCCAACCCGGTAAGAC
ACGACTTATCGCCACTGGCAGCAGCCACTGGTAACAGGATTAGCAGAGCGAGGTATGTAGGCGGTGCTAC
AGAGTTCTTGAAGTGGTGGCCTAACTACGGCTACACTAGAAGAACAGTATTTGGTATCTGCGCTCTGCTG
AAGCCAGTTACCTTCGGAAAAAGAGTTGGTAGCTCTTGATCCGGCAAACAAACCACCGCTGGTAGCGGTG
GTTTTTTTGTTTGCAAGCAGCAGATTACGCGCAGAAAAAAAGGATCTCAAGAAGATCCTTTGATCTTTTC
TACGGGGTCTGACGCTCAGTGGAACGAAAACTCACGTTAAGGGATTTTGGTCATGAGATTATCAAAAAGG
ATCTTCACCTAGATCCTTTTAAATTAAAAATGAAGTTTTAAATCAATCTAAAGTATATATGAGTAAACTT
GGTCTGACAGTTACCAATGCTTAATCAGTGAGGCACCTATCTCAGCGATCTGTCTATTTCGTTCATCCAT
AGTTGCCTGACTCCCCGTCGTGTAGATAACTACGATACGGGAGGGCTTACCATCTGGCCCCAGTGCTGCA
ATGATACCGCGAGACCCACGCTCACCGGCTCCAGATTTATCAGCAATAAACCAGCCAGCCGGAAGGGCCG
AGCGCAGAAGTGGTCCTGCAACTTTATCCGCCTCCATCCAGTCTATTAATTGTTGCCGGGAAGCTAGAGT
AAGTAGTTCGCCAGTTAATAGTTTGCGCAACGTTGTTGCCATTGCTACAGGCATCGTGGTGTCACGCTCG
TCGTTTGGTATGGCTTCATTCAGCTCCGGTTCCCAACGATCAAGGCGAGTTACATGATCCCCCATGTTGT
GCAAAAAAGCGGTTAGCTCCTTCGGTCCTCCGATCGTTGTCAGAAGTAAGTTGGCCGCAGTGTTATCACT
CATGGTTATGGCAGCACTGCATAATTCTCTTACTGTCATGCCATCCGTAAGATGCTTTTCTGTGACTGGT
GAGTACTCAACCAAGTCATTCTGAGAATAGTGTATGCGGCGACCGAGTTGCTCTTGCCCGGCGTCAATAC
GGGATAATACCGCGCCACATAGCAGAACTTTAAAAGTGCTCATCATTGGAAAACGTTCTTCGGGGCGAAA
ACTCTCAAGGATCTTACCGCTGTTGAGATCCAGTTCGATGTAACCCACTCGTGCACCCAACTGATCTTCA
GCATCTTTTACTTTCACCAGCGTTTCTGGGTGAGCAAAAACAGGAAGGCAAAATGCCGCAAAAAAGGGAA
TAAGGGCGACACGGAAATGTTGAATACTCATACTCTTCCTTTTTCAATATTATTGAAGCATTTATCAGGG
TTATTGTCTCATGAGCGGATACATATTTGAATGTATTTAGAAAAATAAACAAATAGGGGTTCCGCGCACA
TTTCCCCGAAAAGTGCCACCTGACGTC
Features (pLannotate 1.2.2; 22 found; start..end, strand, type, name):
     28..80      -  misc_feature   bom (fragment): basis of mobility region from pBR322
    235..614     +  enhancer       CMV enhancer: human cytomegalovirus immediate early enhancer
    615..818     +  promoter       CMV promoter: human cytomegalovirus (CMV) immediate early promoter
    814..847     +  LTR            5' LTR (truncated) (fragment): truncated 5' long terminal repeat (LTR) from HIV-1
    863..881     +  promoter       T7 promoter: promoter for bacteriophage T7 RNA polymerase
    981..1007    +  CDS            3xHA (fragment): three tandem HA epitope tags
   1014..3077    +  CDS            ppk: PPK1_ECOLI - Experimental evidence at protein level: Swiss-Prot protein existence level 1. Catalyzes the reversible transfer of the terminal phosphate of ATP to form a long-chain polyphosphate (polyP). Can form linear polymers of orthophosphate with chain lengths up to 1000 or more. Can use GTP instead of ATP, but the efficiency of GTP is 5% that of ATP. Also exhibits several other enzymatic activities, which include: ATP synthesis from polyP in the presence of excess ADP, general nucleoside- diphosphate kinase activity, linear guanosine 5'-tetraphosphate (ppppG) synthesis and autophosphorylat
   3108..3332    +  polyA_signal   bGH poly(A) signal: bovine growth hormone polyadenylation signal
   3336..3357    +  promoter       SV40 promoter (fragment): SV40 enhancer and early promoter
   3378..3806    +  rep_origin     f1 ori (sequence partly withheld): f1 bacteriophage origin of replication; arrow indicates direction of (+) strand synthesis
   3820..4149    +  promoter       SV40 promoter: SV40 enhancer and early promoter
   4197..4244    +  promoter       EM7 promoter: synthetic bacterial promoter&nbsp
   4263..4637    +  CDS            BleoR: antibiotic-binding protein; Sh ble from Streptoalloteichus hindustanus; confers resistance to bleomycin, phleomycin, and Zeocin™
   4647..4772    +  CDS            ble (fragment): BLE_KLEPN - Experimental evidence at protein level: Swiss-Prot protein existence level 1. Binding protein with a strong affinity to the bleomycin family of antibiotics. Binds to CL990; an antimitotic-antibiotic compound. From Klebsiella pneumoniae.
   4767..4888    +  polyA_signal   SV40 poly(A) signal: SV40 polyadenylation signal
   4961..4977    -  protein_bind   lac operator: The lac repressor binds to the lac operator to inhibit transcription in E. coli. This inhibition can be relieved by adding lactose or isopropyl-β-D-thiogalactopyranoside (IPTG). lac repressor encoded by lacI
   4985..5015    -  promoter       lac promoter: promoter for the E. coli lac operon
   5030..5051    -  protein_bind   CAP binding site: CAP binding activates transcription in the presence of cAMP. E. coli catabolite activator protein
   5064..5156    -  CDS            lacI (fragment): lac repressor; lacI; The lac repressor binds to the lac operator to inhibit transcription in E. coli. This inhibition can be relieved by adding lactose or isopropyl-β-D-thiogalactopyranoside (IPTG).
   5339..5927    -  rep_origin     ori: high-copy-number ColE1/pMB1/pBR322/pUC origin of replication
   6098..6958    -  CDS            AmpR: β-lactamase; bla; confers resistance to ampicillin, carbenicillin, and related antibiotics
   6959..7063    -  promoter       AmpR promoter: bla
