[The description below was written by a language model from this plasmid's Addgene catalogue record and pLannotate feature annotations shown in this document.]
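Description:
HA-EcPPK1 is a mammalian expression plasmid built on a pcDNA3.1(-) backbone carrying Zeocin selection. It drives expression of Escherichia coli polyphosphate kinase 1 (PPK1, gene ppk) with an N-terminal HA epitope tag. In bacteria it is maintained as a high-copy plasmid through a ColE1/pUC-type origin and selected with ampicillin via the β-lactamase gene and its own promoter. An f1 phage origin is also present. For selection in mammalian cells, an SV40 enhancer/early promoter followed by the bacterial EM7 promoter drives the Sh ble (BleoR) gene, terminated by an SV40 polyadenylation signal. This arrangement allows Zeocin resistance in both mammalian and bacterial hosts.

The expression cassette consists of the human CMV immediate-early enhancer and promoter, a T7 promoter just upstream of the cloning region, the HA-PPK1 open reading frame and the bovine growth hormone polyadenylation signal. The tag is annotated as a short fragment matching a 3xHA element, which is consistent with the single HA tag described in the catalogue. The insert was introduced by Gibson assembly. PPK1 catalyses the reversible transfer of the terminal phosphate of ATP to build long-chain polyphosphate. Expressing it in mammalian cell lines therefore offers a way to produce intracellular long-chain polyphosphate and study the cellular response, with the HA tag allowing detection of the enzyme. The sequenced record is 7,094 nt, somewhat shorter than the 7,508 bp total listed in the catalogue. The short HIV-1 LTR, lacI and Klebsiella ble fragments in the table are probably backbone sequence similarities rather than functional elements.
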