Addgene plasmid #159279: HA-EcPPK1
Purpose: Expresses a HA-tagged E. coli PPK1 in mammalian cell lines
Depositing lab: Michael Downey. Depositing organization: University of Ottawa. Publication: A Broad Response to Intracellular Long-Chain Polyphosphate in Human Cells. Bondy-Chorney E, Abramchuk I, Nasser R, Holinier C, Denoncourt A, Baijal K, McCarthy L, Khacho M, Lavallee-Adam M, Downey M. Cell Rep. 2020 Oct 27;33(4):108318. doi: 10.1016/j.celrep.2020.108318. PubMed 33113373.
Backbone
  Vector backbone: pcDNA3.1(-)
  Backbone size w/o insert (bp): 5427
  Total vector size (bp): 7508
  Vector type: Mammalian Expression
  Selectable markers: Zeocin
Growth in bacteria
  Bacterial resistance: Ampicillin, 100 μg/mL
  Growth temperature: 37°C
  Growth strain: DH5alpha
  Copy number: High Copy
Gene/Insert
  Gene/Insert name: HA-tagged Polyphosphate Kinase 1 (alt name: PPK1)
  Species: Escherichia coli
  Insert size (bp): 2103
  Promoter: CMV
  Tag / fusion protein: HA (N terminal on insert)
  Cloning method: Gibson Cloning
  Sequencing primers: 5′ tccaccacactggactagtgATGTACCCATACGATGTTC; 3′ tgatcagcggtttaaacttaTTATTCAGGTTGTTCGAG
Terms and licenses: Academic/Nonprofit Terms; Industry Terms: Not Available to Industry
How to cite: HA-EcPPK1 was a gift from Michael Downey (Addgene plasmid # 159279 ; http://n2t.net/addgene:159279 ; RRID:Addgene_159279)
